Addgene plasmid #116649: pHAGE-RAC1-P29L
Purpose: Lentiviral expression of RAC1 P29L
Depositing lab: Gordon Mills & Kenneth Scott. Depositing organization: Baylor College of Medicine. Publication: Systematic Functional Annotation of Somatic Mutations in Cancer. Ng PK, Li J, Jeong KJ, Shao S, Chen H, Tsang YH, Sengupta S, Wang Z, Bhavana VH, Tran R, Soewito S, Minussi DC, Moreno D, Kong K, Dogruluk T, Lu H, Gao J, Tokheim C, Zhou DC, Johnson AM, Zeng J, Ip CKM, Ju Z, Wester M, Yu S, Li Y, Vellano CP, Schultz N, Karchin R, Ding L, Lu Y, Cheung LWT, Chen K, Shaw KR, Meric-Bernstam F, Scott KL, Yi S, Sahni N, Liang H, Mills GB. Cancer Cell. 2018 Mar 12;33(3):450-462.e10. doi: 10.1016/j.ccell.2018.01.021. PubMed 29533785.
Backbone
  Vector backbone: pHAGE
  Vector type: Lentiviral
Growth in bacteria
  Bacterial resistance: Ampicillin, 100 μg/mL
  Growth temperature: 37°C
  Growth strain: Stbl3
  Copy number: High Copy
Gene/Insert
  Gene/Insert name: RAC1
  Species: H. sapiens (human)
  Mutation: P29L
  Entrez Gene: RAC1 (a.k.a. MIG5, MRD48, Rac-1, TC-25, p21-Rac1)
  Cloning method: Gateway Cloning
Terms and licenses: Academic/Nonprofit Terms; Industry Terms: Not Available to Industry
How to cite: pHAGE-RAC1-P29L was a gift from Gordon Mills & Kenneth Scott (Addgene plasmid # 116649 ; http://n2t.net/addgene:116649 ; RRID:Addgene_116649)
