[The description below was written by a language model from this plasmid's Addgene catalogue record and pLannotate feature annotations shown in this document.]
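Description:
pHAGE-RAC1-P29L is an HIV-1-derived lentiviral expression plasmid built on the pHAGE backbone, carrying the human small GTPase RAC1 with the P29L substitution. It is maintained in E. coli through a high-copy ColE1/pUC-type origin and an ampicillin resistance gene (β-lactamase). The viral portion contains a truncated 5' LTR, the Ψ packaging signal with an adjoining gag fragment, the Rev response element for Rev-dependent export of the genomic RNA, the cPPT/CTS element, and a ΔU3 self-inactivating 3' LTR. The vector therefore supplies only the cis-acting sequences for packaging and integration, and the packaging and envelope functions must be supplied in trans.

Between the LTRs, the human EF-1α promoter drives constitutive transcription of the RAC1 open reading frame, which was introduced by Gateway recombination and is flanked by attB1 and attB2 sites. Downstream lie short T3 and T7 promoter sequences, an attB4 fragment and a V5 epitope tag. The record does not indicate whether the V5 tag is fused in frame to RAC1, and the intervening elements make this uncertain. An EMCV IRES followed by EGFP lets the same transcript express a fluorescent marker, so transduced cells can be identified or sorted by green fluorescence, and a WPRE ahead of the 3' LTR enhances transcript expression. No mammalian drug-selection marker is annotated. Remaining features such as lac promoter/operator pieces and SV40 ori and poly(A) fragments are backbone remnants.

The construct is intended for lentiviral expression of the RAC1 P29L variant. It comes from a study on the systematic functional annotation of somatic mutations in cancer, which suggests use in cell-based comparisons of mutant alleles.
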