Features (pLannotate 1.2.2; 30 found; start..end, strand, type, name):
    377..634     +  LTR            5' LTR (truncated): truncated 5' long terminal repeat (LTR) from HIV-1
    681..806     +  misc_feature   HIV-1 Ψ: packaging signal of human immunodeficiency virus type 1
    790..1128    +  CDS            HIV-1 gag (fragment): gag protein from human immunodeficiency virus 1; gag
   1303..1536    +  misc_feature   RRE: The Rev response element (RRE) of HIV-1 allows for Rev-dependent mRNA export from the nucleus to the cytoplasm.
   1913..2013    +  CDS            Rev (fragment): human immunodeficiency virus 1 (HIV-1) Rev protein; rev; enhances nuclear export of unspliced and incompletely spliced viral mRNAs
   2058..2175    +  misc_feature   cPPT/CTS: central polypurine tract and central termination sequence of HIV-1
   2223..3401    +  promoter       EF-1α promoter: strong constitutive promoter for human elongation factor EF-1α
   3422..3442    +  protein_bind   attB1: mutant version of attB; core recombination site for the Gateway® BP reaction BP Clonase™
   3448..4025    +  CDS            Rac1 (fragment): human Rac family small GTPase 1
   4028..4052    -  protein_bind   attB2: mutant version of attB; recombination site for the Gateway® BP reaction BP Clonase™
   4060..4078    +  promoter       T3 promoter: promoter for bacteriophage T3 RNA polymerase
   4104..4122    -  promoter       T7 promoter: promoter for bacteriophage T7 RNA polymerase
   4128..4146    -  protein_bind   attB4 (fragment): mutant version of attB; core recombination site for the Gateway® BP reaction BP Clonase™
   4202..4243    +  CDS            V5 tag: epitope tag from simian virus 5
   4369..4831    +  misc_feature   IRES: internal ribosome entry site (IRES) of the encephalomyocarditis virus (EMCV)
   4845..5564    +  CDS            EGFP: the original enhanced GFP (Yang et al., 1996) mammalian codon-optimized
   5578..6166    +  misc_feature   WPRE: woodchuck hepatitis virus posttranscriptional regulatory element
   6174..6239    +  CDS            nef (fragment): NEF_HV1Z2 - Experimental evidence at protein level: Swiss-Prot protein existence level 1. Extracellular Nef protein targets CD4(+) T-lymphocytes for apoptosis by interacting with CXCR4 surface receptors. From Human immunodeficiency virus type 1 group M subtype D (isolate Z2/CDC-Z34) (HIV-1).
   6241..6474    +  LTR            3' LTR (ΔU3): self-inactivating 3' long terminal repeat (LTR) from HIV-1
   6679..6783    +  promoter       AmpR promoter: bla
   6784..7644    +  CDS            AmpR: β-lactamase; bla; confers resistance to ampicillin, carbenicillin, and related antibiotics
   7815..8403    +  rep_origin     ori: high-copy-number ColE1/pMB1/pBR322/pUC origin of replication
   8586..8640    +  CDS            lacI (fragment): lac repressor; lacI; The lac repressor binds to the lac operator to inhibit transcription in E. coli. This inhibition can be relieved by adding lactose or isopropyl-β-D-thiogalactopyranoside (IPTG).
   8646..8739    +  rep_origin     SV40 ori (fragment): SV40 origin of replication
   8764..8801    +  CDS            lacI (fragment): lac repressor; lacI; The lac repressor binds to the lac operator to inhibit transcription in E. coli. This inhibition can be relieved by adding lactose or isopropyl-β-D-thiogalactopyranoside (IPTG).
   8814..8835    +  protein_bind   CAP binding site: CAP binding activates transcription in the presence of cAMP. E. coli catabolite activator protein
   8850..8880    +  promoter       lac promoter: promoter for the E. coli lac operon
   8888..8904    +  protein_bind   lac operator: The lac repressor binds to the lac operator to inhibit transcription in E. coli. This inhibition can be relieved by adding lactose or isopropyl-β-D-thiogalactopyranoside (IPTG). lac repressor encoded by lacI
   8938..9021    +  polyA_signal   SV40 poly(A) signal (fragment): SV40 polyadenylation signal
   9188..329     +  CDS            nef (fragment) (across the origin): NEF_HV1BR - Experimental evidence at protein level: Swiss-Prot protein existence level 1. Extracellular Nef protein targets CD4(+) T-lymphocytes for apoptosis by interacting with CXCR4 surface receptors (PubMed:14990729). From Human immunodeficiency virus type 1 group M subtype B (isolate BRU/LAI) (HIV-1).
>Addgene plasmid #116649 | pHAGE-RAC1-P29L | addgene full sequence | sequence record 252883 | Addgene NGS Result
TGGAAGGGCTAATTCACTCCCAAAGAAGACAAGATATCCTTGATCTGTGGATCTACCACACACAAGGCTA
CTTCCCTGATTAGCAGAACTACACACCAGGGCCAGGGGTCAGATATCCACTGACCTTTGGATGGTGCTAC
AAGCTAGTACCAGTTGAGCCAGATAAGGTAGAAGAGGCCAATAAAGGAGAGAACACCAGCTTGTTACACC
CTGTGAGCCTGCATGGGATGGATGACCCGGAGAGAGAAGTGTTAGAGTGGAGGTTTGACAGCCGCCTAGC
ATTTCATCACGTGGCCCGAGAGCTGCATCCGGAGTACTTCAAGAACTGCTGATATCGAGCTTGCTACAAG
GGACTTTCCGCTGGGGACTTTCCAGGGAGGCGTGGCCTGGGCGGGACTGGGGAGTGGCGAGCCCTCAGAT
CCTGCATATAAGCAGCTGCTTTTTGCCTGTACTGGGTCTCTCTGGTTAGACCAGATCTGAGCCTGGGAGC
TCTCTGGCTAACTAGGGAACCCACTGCTTAAGCCTCAATAAAGCTTGCCTTGAGTGCTTCAAGTAGTGTG
TGCCCGTCTGTTGTGTGACTCTGGTAACTAGAGATCCCTCAGACCCTTTTAGTCAGTGTGGAAAATCTCT
AGCAGTGGCGCCCGAACAGGGACTTGAAAGCGAAAGGGAAACCAGAGGAGCTCTCTCGACGCAGGACTCG
GCTTGCTGAAGCGCGCACGGCAAGAGGCGAGGGGCGGCGACTGGTGAGTACGCCAAAAATTTTGACTAGC
GGAGGCTAGAAGGAGAGAGATGGGTGCGAGAGCGTCAGTATTAAGCGGGGGAGAATTAGATCGCGATGGG
AAAAAATTCGGTTAAGGCCAGGGGGAAAGAAAAAATATAAATTAAAACATATAGTATGGGCAAGCAGGGA
GCTAGAACGATTCGCAGTTAATCCTGGCCTGTTAGAAACATCAGAAGGCTGTAGACAAATACTGGGACAG
CTACAACCATCCCTTCAGACAGGATCAGAAGAACTTAGATCATTATATAATACAGTAGCAACCCTCTATT
GTGTGCATCAAAGGATAGAGATAAAAGACACCAAGGAAGCTTTAGACAAGATAGAGGAAGAGCAAAACAA
AAGTAAGACCACCGCACAGCAAGCGGCCGGCCGCTGATCTTCAGACCTGGAGGAGGAGATATGAGGGACA
ATTGGAGAAGTGAATTATATAAATATAAAGTAGTAAAAATTGAACCATTAGGAGTAGCACCCACCAAGGC
AAAGAGAAGAGTGGTGCAGAGAGAAAAAAGAGCAGTGGGAATAGGAGCTTTGTTCCTTGGGTTCTTGGGA
GCAGCAGGAAGCACTATGGGCGCAGCGTCAATGACGCTGACGGTACAGGCCAGACAATTATTGTCTGGTA
TAGTGCAGCAGCAGAACAATTTGCTGAGGGCTATTGAGGCGCAACAGCATCTGTTGCAACTCACAGTCTG
GGGCATCAAGCAGCTCCAGGCAAGAATCCTGGCTGTGGAAAGATACCTAAAGGATCAACAGCTCCTGGGG
ATTTGGGGTTGCTCTGGAAAACTCATTTGCACCACTGCTGTGCCTTGGAATGCTAGTTGGAGTAATAAAT
CTCTGGAACAGATTTGGAATCACACGACCTGGATGGAGTGGGACAGAGAAATTAACAATTACACAAGCTT
AATACACTCCTTAATTGAAGAATCGCAAAACCAGCAAGAAAAGAATGAACAAGAATTATTGGAATTAGAT
AAATGGGCAAGTTTGTGGAATTGGTTTAACATAACAAATTGGCTGTGGTATATAAAATTATTCATAATGA
TAGTAGGAGGCTTGGTAGGTTTAAGAATAGTTTTTGCTGTACTTTCTATAGTGAATAGAGTTAGGCAGGG
ATATTCACCATTATCGTTTCAGACCCACCTCCCAACCCCGAGGGGACCCGACAGGCCCGAAGGAATAGAA
GAAGAAGGTGGAGAGAGAGACAGAGACAGATCCATTCGATTAGTGAACGGATCTCGACGGTATCGCCGAA
TTCACAAATGGCAGTATTCATCCACAATTTTAAAAGAAAAGGGGGGATTGGGGGGTACAGTGCAGGGGAA
AGAATAGTAGACATAATAGCAACAGACATACAAACTAAAGAATTACAAAAACAAATTACAAAAATTCAAA
ATTTTCGGGTTTATTACAGGGACAGCAGAGATCCAGTTTGGACTAGTCGTGAGGCTCCGGTGCCCGTCAG
TGGGCAGAGCGCACATCGCCCACAGTCCCCGAGAAGTTGGGGGGAGGGGTCGGCAATTGAACCGGTGCCT
AGAGAAGGTGGCGCGGGGTAAACTGGGAAAGTGATGTCGTGTACTGGCTCCGCCTTTTTCCCGAGGGTGG
GGGAGAACCGTATATAAGTGCAGTAGTCGCCGTGAACGTTCTTTTTCGCAACGGGTTTGCCGCCAGAACA
CAGGTAAGTGCCGTGTGTGGTTCCCGCGGGCCTGGCCTCTTTACGGGTTATGGCCCTTGCGTGCCTTGAA
TTACTTCCACCTGGCTGCAGTACGTGATTCTTGATCCCGAGCTTCGGGTTGGAAGTGGGTGGGAGAGTTC
GAGGCCTTGCGCTTAAGGAGCCCCTTCGCCTCGTGCTTGAGTTGAGGCCTGGCCTGGGCGCTGGGGCCGC
CGCGTGCGAATCTGGTGGCACCTTCGCGCCTGTCTCGCTGCTTTCGATAAGTCTCTAGCCATTTAAAATT
TTTGATGACCTGCTGCGACGCTTTTTTTCTGGCAAGATAGTCTTGTAAATGCGGGCCAAGATCTGCACAC
TGGTATTTCGGTTTTTGGGGCCGCGGGCGGCGACGGGGCCCGTGCGTCCCAGCGCACATGTTCGGCGAGG
CGGGGCCTGCGAGCGCGGCCACCGAGAATCGGACGGGGGTAGTCTCAAGCTGGCCGGCCTGCTCTGGTGC
CTGGCCTCGCGCCGCCGTGTATCGCCCCGCCCTGGGCGGCAAGGCTGGCCCGGTCGGCACCAGTTGCGTG
AGCGGAAAGATGGCCGCTTCCCGGCCCTGCTGCAGGGAGCTCAAAATGGAGGACGCGGCGCTCGGGAGAG
CGGGCGGGTGAGTCACCCACACAAAGGAAAAGGGCCTTTCCGTCCTCAGCCGTCGCTTCATGTGACTCCA
CGGAGTACCGGGCGCCGTCCAGGCACCTCGATTAGTTCTCGAGCTTTTGGAGTACGTCGTCTTTAGGTTG
GGGGGAGGGGTTTTATGCGATGGAGTTTCCCCACACTGAGTGGGTGGAGACTGAAGTTAGGCCAGCTTGG
CACTTGATGTAATTCTCCTTGGAATTTGCCCTTTTTGAGTTTGGATCTTGGTTCATTCTCAAGCCTCAGA
CAGTGGTTCAAAGTTTTTTTCTTCCATTTCAGGTGTCGTGAAGCGGCCCTGCAGATATCAACAAGTTTGT
ACAAAAAAGCAGGCACCATGCAGGCCATCAAGTGTGTGGTGGTGGGAGACGGAGCTGTAGGTAAAACTTG
CCTACTGATCAGTTACACAACCAATGCATTTCTTGGAGAATATATCCCTACTGTCTTTGACAATTATTCT
GCCAATGTTATGGTAGATGGAAAACCGGTGAATCTGGGCTTATGGGATACAGCTGGACAAGAAGATTATG
ACAGATTACGCCCCCTATCCTATCCGCAAACAGATGTGTTCTTAATTTGCTTTTCCCTTGTGAGTCCTGC
ATCATTTGAAAATGTCCGTGCAAAGTGGTATCCTGAGGTGCGGCACCACTGTCCCAACACTCCCATCATC
CTAGTGGGAACTAAACTTGATCTTAGGGATGATAAAGACACGATCGAGAAACTGAAGGAGAAGAAGCTGA
TTCCCATCACCTATCCGCAGGGTCTAGCCATGGCTAAGGAGATTGGTGCTGTAAAATACCTGGAGTGCTC
GGCGCTCACACAGCGAGGCCTCAAGACAGTGTTTGACGAAGCGATCCGAGCAGTCCTCTGCCCGCCTCCC
GTGAAGAAGAGGAAGAGAAAATGCCTGCTGTTGTAGAACCCAGCTTTCTTGTACAAAGTGGTGATATCCA
ATTAACCCTCACTAAAGGTAGATTAGTTGATAAGTGTGTAATCCCTATAGTGAGTCGTATTACCACCCAA
CTTTTCTATACAAAGTGGTTGATATCCAGCACAGTGGCGGCCGCTCGAGTCTAGAGGGCCCGCGGTTCGA
AGGTAAGCCTATCCCTAACCCTCTCCTCGGTCTCGATTCTACGCGTACCGGTTAGTAATGAGATCCCTCC
CCCCCCCCTAACGTTACTGGCCGAAGCCGCTTGGAATAAGGCCGGTGTGCGTTTGTCTATATGTTATTTT
CCACCATATTGCCGTCTTTTGGCAATGTGAGGGCCCGGAAACCTGGCCCTGTCTTCTTGACGAGCATTCC
TAGGGGTCTTTCCCCTCTCGCCAAAGGAATGCAAGGTCTGTTGAATGTCGTGAAGGAAGCAGTTCCTCTG
GAAGCTTCTTGAAGACAAACAACGTCTGTAGCGACCCTTTGCAGGCAGCGGAACCCCCCACCTGGCGACA
GGTGCCTCTGCGGCCAAAAGCCACGTGTATAAGATACACCTGCAAAGGCGGCACAACCCCAGTGCCACGT
TGTGAGTTGGATAGTTGTGGAAAGAGTCAAATGGCTCTCCTCAAGCGTATTCAACAAGGGGCTGAAGGAT
GCCCAGAAGGTACCCCATTGTATGGGATCTGATCTGGGGCCTCGGTGCACATGCTTTACATGTGTTTAGT
CGAGGTTAAAAAAACGTCTAGGCCCCCCGAACCACGGGGACGTGGTTTTCCTTTGAAAAACACGATGATA
ATATGGCCACACATATGGTGAGCAAGGGCGAGGAGCTGTTCACCGGGGTGGTGCCCATCCTGGTCGAGCT
GGACGGCGACGTAAACGGCCACAAGTTCAGCGTGTCCGGCGAGGGCGAGGGCGATGCCACCTACGGCAAG
CTGACCCTGAAGTTCATCTGCACCACCGGCAAGCTGCCCGTGCCCTGGCCCACCCTCGTGACCACCCTGA
CCTACGGCGTGCAGTGCTTCAGCCGCTACCCCGACCACATGAAGCAGCACGACTTCTTCAAGTCCGCCAT
GCCCGAAGGCTACGTCCAGGAGCGCACCATCTTCTTCAAGGACGACGGCAACTACAAGACCCGCGCCGAG
GTGAAGTTCGAGGGCGACACCCTGGTGAACCGCATCGAGCTGAAGGGCATCGACTTCAAGGAGGACGGCA
ACATCCTGGGGCACAAGCTGGAGTACAACTACAACAGCCACAACGTCTATATCATGGCCGACAAGCAGAA
GAACGGCATCAAGGTGAACTTCAAGATCCGCCACAACATCGAGGACGGCAGCGTGCAGCTCGCCGACCAC
TACCAGCAGAACACCCCCATCGGCGACGGCCCCGTGCTGCTGCCCGACAACCACTACCTGAGCACCCAGT
CCGCCCTGAGCAAAGACCCCAACGAGAAGCGCGATCACATGGTCCTGCTGGAGTTCGTGACCGCCGCCGG
GATCACTCTCGGCATGGACGAGCTGTACAAGTAAATCGATAGATCCTAATCAACCTCTGGATTACAAAAT
TTGTGAAAGATTGACTGGTATTCTTAACTATGTTGCTCCTTTTACGCTATGTGGATACGCTGCTTTAATG
CCTTTGTATCATGCTATTGCTTCCCGTATGGCTTTCATTTTCTCCTCCTTGTATAAATCCTGGTTGCTGT
CTCTTTATGAGGAGTTGTGGCCCGTTGTCAGGCAACGTGGCGTGGTGTGCACTGTGTTTGCTGACGCAAC
CCCCACTGGTTGGGGCATTGCCACCACCTGTCAGCTCCTTTCCGGGACTTTCGCTTTCCCCCTCCCTATT
GCCACGGCGGAACTCATCGCCGCCTGCCTTGCCCGCTGCTGGACAGGGGCTCGGCTGTTGGGCACTGACA
ATTCCGTGGTGTTGTCGGGGAAATCATCGTCCTTTCCTTGGCTGCTCGCCTGTGTTGCCACCTGGATTCT
GCGCGGGACGTCCTTCTGCTACGTCCCTTCGGCCCTCAATCCAGCGGACCTTCCTTCCCGCGGCCTGCTG
CCGGCTCTGCGGCCTCTTCCGCGTCTTCGCCTTCGCCCTCAGACGAGTCGGATCTCCCTTTGGGCCGCCT
CCCCGCCTGAGATCCTTTAAGACCAATGACTTACAAGGCAGCTGTAGATCTTAGCCACTTTTTAAAAGAA
AAGGGGGGACTGGAAGGGCTAATTCACTCCCAACGAAGACAAGATCTGCTTTTTGCTTGTACTGGGTCTC
TCTGGTTAGACCAGATCTGAGCCTGGGAGCTCTCTGGCTAACTAGGGAACCCACTGCTTAAGCCTCAATA
AAGCTTGCCTTGAGTGCTTCAAGTAGTGTGTGCCCGTCTGTTGTGTGACTCTGGTAACTAGAGATCCCTC
AGACCCTTTTAGTCAGTGTGGAAAATCTCTAGCAGTAGTAGTTCATGTCATCTTATTATTCAGTATTTAT
AACTTGCAAAGAAATGAATATCAGAGAGTGAGAGGCCCGGGTTAATTAAGGAAAGGGCTAGATCATTCTT
GAAGACGAAAGGGCCTCGTGATACGCCTATTTTTATAGGTTAATGTCATGATAATAATGGTTTCTTAGAC
GTCAGGTGGCACTTTTCGGGGAAATGTGCGCGGAACCCCTATTTGTTTATTTTTCTAAATACATTCAAAT
ATGTATCCGCTCATGAGACAATAACCCTGATAAATGCTTCAATAATATTGAAAAAGGAAGAGTATGAGTA
TTCAACATTTCCGTGTCGCCCTTATTCCCTTTTTTGCGGCATTTTGCCTTCCTGTTTTTGCTCACCCAGA
AACGCTGGTGAAAGTAAAAGATGCTGAAGATCAGTTGGGTGCACGAGTGGGTTACATCGAACTGGATCTC
AACAGCGGTAAGATCCTTGAGAGTTTTCGCCCCGAAGAACGTTTTCCAATGATGAGCACTTTTAAAGTTC
TGCTATGTGGCGCGGTATTATCCCGTGTTGACGCCGGGCAAGAGCAACTCGGTCGCCGCATACACTATTC
TCAGAATGACTTGGTTGAGTACTCACCAGTCACAGAAAAGCATCTTACGGATGGCATGACAGTAAGAGAA
TTATGCAGTGCTGCCATAACCATGAGTGATAACACTGCGGCCAACTTACTTCTGACAACGATCGGAGGAC
CGAAGGAGCTAACCGCTTTTTTGCACAACATGGGGGATCATGTAACTCGCCTTGATCGTTGGGAACCGGA
GCTGAATGAAGCCATACCAAACGACGAGCGTGACACCACGATGCCTGTAGCAATGGCAACAACGTTGCGC
AAACTATTAACTGGCGAACTACTTACTCTAGCTTCCCGGCAACAATTAATAGACTGGATGGAGGCGGATA
AAGTTGCAGGACCACTTCTGCGCTCGGCCCTTCCGGCTGGCTGGTTTATTGCTGATAAATCTGGAGCCGG
TGAGCGTGGGTCTCGCGGTATCATTGCAGCACTGGGGCCAGATGGTAAGCCCTCCCGTATCGTAGTTATC
TACACGACGGGGAGTCAGGCAACTATGGATGAACGAAATAGACAGATCGCTGAGATAGGTGCCTCACTGA
TTAAGCATTGGTAACTGTCAGACCAAGTTTACTCATATATACTTTAGATTGATTTAAAACTTCATTTTTA
ATTTAAAAGGATCTAGGTGAAGATCCTTTTTGATAATCTCATGACCAAAATCCCTTAACGTGAGTTTTCG
TTCCACTGAGCGTCAGACCCCGTAGAAAAGATCAAAGGATCTTCTTGAGATCCTTTTTTTCTGCGCGTAA
TCTGCTGCTTGCAAACAAAAAAACCACCGCTACCAGCGGTGGTTTGTTTGCCGGATCAAGAGCTACCAAC
TCTTTTTCCGAAGGTAACTGGCTTCAGCAGAGCGCAGATACCAAATACTGTTCTTCTAGTGTAGCCGTAG
TTAGGCCACCACTTCAAGAACTCTGTAGCACCGCCTACATACCTCGCTCTGCTAATCCTGTTACCAGTGG
CTGCTGCCAGTGGCGATAAGTCGTGTCTTACCGGGTTGGACTCAAGACGATAGTTACCGGATAAGGCGCA
GCGGTCGGGCTGAACGGGGGGTTCGTGCACACAGCCCAGCTTGGAGCGAACGACCTACACCGAACTGAGA
TACCTACAGCGTGAGCTATGAGAAAGCGCCACGCTTCCCGAAGGGAGAAAGGCGGACAGGTATCCGGTAA
GCGGCAGGGTCGGAACAGGAGAGCGCACGAGGGAGCTTCCAGGGGGAAACGCCTGGTATCTTTATAGTCC
TGTCGGGTTTCGCCACCTCTGACTTGAGCGTCGATTTTTGTGATGCTCGTCAGGGGGGCGGAGCCTATGG
AAAAACGCCAGCAACGCGGCCTTTTTACGGTTCCTGGCCTTTTGCTGGCCTTTTGCTCACATGTTCTTTC
CTGCGTTATCCCCTGATTCTGTGGATAACCGTATTACCGCCTTTGAGTGAGCTGATACCGCTCGCCGCAG
CCGAACGACCGAGCGCAGCGAGTCAGTGAGCGAGGAAGCGGAAGAGCGCCCAATACGCAAACCGCCTCTC
CCCGCGCGTTGGCCGATTCATTAATGCAGCAAGCTCATGGCTGACTAATTTTTTTTATTTATGCAGAGGC
CGAGGCCGCCTCGGCCTCTGAGCTATTCCAGAAGTAGTGAGGAGGCTTTTTTGGAGGCCTAGGCTTTTGC
AAAAAGCTCCCCGTGGCACGACAGGTTTCCCGACTGGAAAGCGGGCAGTGAGCGCAACGCAATTAATGTG
AGTTAGCTCACTCATTAGGCACCCCAGGCTTTACACTTTATGCTTCCGGCTCGTATGTTGTGTGGAATTG
TGAGCGGATAACAATTTCACACAGGAAACAGCTATGACATGATTACGAATTTCACAAATAAAGCATTTTT
TTCACTGCATTCTAGTTGTGGTTTGTCCAAACTCATCAATGTATCTTATCATGTCTGGATCAACTGGATA
ACTCAAGCTAACCAAAATCATCCCAAACTTCCCACCCCATACCCTATTACCACTGCCAATTACCTGTGGT
TTCATTTACTCTAAACCTGTGATTCCTCTGAATTATTTTCATTTTAAAGAAATTGTATTTGTTAAATATG
TACTACAAACTTAGTAGT
